Addgene plasmid #41284: TAL3110
Depositing lab: Keith Joung. Publication: Targeted gene disruption in somatic zebrafish cells using engineered TALENs. Sander JD, Cade L, Khayter C, Reyon D, Peterson RT, Joung JK, Yeh JR. Nat Biotechnol. 2011 Aug 5;29(8):697-8. doi: 10.1038/nbt.1934. PubMed 21822241.
Backbone
  Vector backbone: JDS74
  Backbone manufacturer: Addgene plasmid #32288
  Backbone size w/o insert (bp): 6447
  Vector type: Mammalian Expression ; T7
Growth in bacteria
  Bacterial resistance: Ampicillin, 100 μg/mL
  Growth temperature: 37°C
  Growth strain: XL1 Blue
  Copy number: High Copy
Gene/Insert
  Gene/Insert name: ZebrafishCommunity-lyl1-Left (alt name: lyl1)
  Species: D. rerio (zebrafish)
  Insert size (bp): 1640
  Entrez Gene: lyl1
  Promoter: CMV
  Tag / fusion protein: 3X Flag (N terminal on backbone); WT FOKI (C terminal on backbone)
  Cloning method: Restriction Enzyme; 5′ cloning site N/A (destroyed during cloning); 3′ cloning site N/A (destroyed during cloning)
  Sequencing primers: 5′ CMV-F; 3′ BGH-rev
Terms and licenses: Academic/Nonprofit Terms; Industry Terms: Not Available to Industry
Depositor comments: Target binding site: TCTTTCCTCATGCCGCCG It is strongly recommended that users perform a diagnostic digest to verify this plasmid prior to use. For example, a double digest of the plasmid with BamHI and KpnI should result in two bands at 2.3kb and 5.8kb.
How to cite: TAL3110 was a gift from Keith Joung (Addgene plasmid # 41284 ; http://n2t.net/addgene:41284 ; RRID:Addgene_41284)
