[The description below was written by a language model from this plasmid's Addgene catalogue record.]
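Description:
TAL3110 is a TALEN expression plasmid encoding the left-hand monomer of a nuclease pair designed against the zebrafish (D. rerio) lyl1 gene. It is built on the JDS74 backbone (about 6.4 kb without insert), a mammalian expression vector that also carries a T7 promoter. It is maintained in E. coli as a high-copy plasmid under ampicillin selection. The record does not list the origin of replication or provide a feature table, so finer details of the backbone layout cannot be given here.

The roughly 1.6 kb insert is an engineered array of TAL effector repeats that specifies recognition of an 18-nucleotide half-site in lyl1. It was cloned by a restriction-enzyme method that destroyed both junction sites. The backbone supplies the flanking coding sequence, so the expressed protein carries an N-terminal 3X FLAG epitope for detection and a C-terminal wild-type FokI cleavage domain. Transcription in cultured cells is driven by the CMV promoter. The T7 designation indicates that the same open reading frame can be transcribed in vitro, which is the usual way of making mRNA for embryo injection. The BGH reverse sequencing primer suggests a BGH polyadenylation region downstream.

Because FokI cuts only as a dimer, this construct is meant to be used with a matching right-hand TALEN that binds the opposite strand across a short spacer. The resulting double-strand break is repaired imprecisely, producing indel mutations that disrupt lyl1. The plasmid belongs to a community-oriented set of zebrafish-targeting TALENs associated with work on targeted gene disruption in somatic zebrafish cells. The depositor recommends checking its integrity by diagnostic digest before use.
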