>Addgene plasmid #41284 | TAL3110 | depositor partial sequence | sequence record 54923 | TAL3110 sequence 2430 bps
TCTAGAGCTAGCACCATGGACTACAAAGACCATGACGGTGATTATAAAGATCATGACATCGATTACAAGG
ATGACGATGACAAGATGGCCCCCAAGAAGAAGAGGAAGGTGGGCATTCACCGCGGGGTACCTATGGTGGA
CTTGAGGACACTCGGTTATTCGCAACAGCAACAGGAGAAAATCAAGCCTAAGGTCAGGAGCACCGTCGCG
CAACACCACGAGGCGCTTGTGGGGCATGGCTTCACTCATGCGCATATTGTCGCGCTTTCACAGCACCCTG
CGGCGCTTGGGACGGTGGCTGTCAAATACCAAGATATGATTGCGGCCCTGCCCGAAGCCACGCACGAGGC
AATTGTAGGGGTCGGTAAACAGTGGTCGGGAGCGCGAGCACTTGAGGCGCTGCTGACTGTGGCGGGTGAG
CTTAGGGGGCCTCCGCTCCAGCTCGACACCGGGCAGCTGCTGAAGATCGCGAAGAGAGGGGGAGTAACAG
CGGTAGAGGCAGTGCACGCCTGGCGCAATGCGCTCACCGGGGCCCCCTTGAACCTGACCCCAGACCAGGT
AGTCGCAATCGCGTCACATGACGGGGGAAAGCAAGCCCTGGAAACCGTGCAAAGGTTGTTGCCGGTCCTT
TGTCAAGACCACGGCCTTACACCGGAGCAAGTCGTGGCCATTGCAAGCAATGGGGGTGGCAAACAGGCTC
TTGAGACGGTTCAGAGACTTCTCCCAGTTCTCTGTCAAGCCCACGGGCTGACTCCCGATCAAGTTGTAGC
GATTGCGTCCAACGGTGGAGGGAAACAAGCATTGGAGACTGTCCAACGGCTCCTTCCCGTGTTGTGTCAA
GCCCACGGTTTGACGCCTGCACAAGTGGTCGCCATCGCCTCGAATGGCGGCGGTAAGCAGGCGCTGGAAA
CAGTACAGCGCCTGCTGCCTGTACTGTGCCAGGATCATGGACTGACCCCAGACCAGGTAGTCGCAATCGC
GTCACATGACGGGGGAAAGCAAGCCCTGGAAACCGTGCAAAGGTTGTTGCCGGTCCTTTGTCAAGACCAC
GGCCTTACACCGGAGCAAGTCGTGGCCATTGCATCCCACGACGGTGGCAAACAGGCTCTTGAGACGGTTC
AGAGACTTCTCCCAGTTCTCTGTCAAGCCCACGGGCTGACTCCCGATCAAGTTGTAGCGATTGCGTCCAA
CGGTGGAGGGAAACAAGCATTGGAGACTGTCCAACGGCTCCTTCCCGTGTTGTGTCAAGCCCACGGTTTG
ACGCCTGCACAAGTGGTCGCCATCGCCAGCCATGATGGCGGTAAGCAGGCGCTGGAAACAGTACAGCGCC
TGCTGCCTGTACTGTGCCAGGATCATGGACTGACCCCAGACCAGGTAGTCGCAATCGCGTCGAACATTGG
GGGAAAGCAAGCCCTGGAAACCGTGCAAAGGTTGTTGCCGGTCCTTTGTCAAGACCACGGCCTTACACCG
GAGCAAGTCGTGGCCATTGCAAGCAATGGGGGTGGCAAACAGGCTCTTGAGACGGTTCAGAGACTTCTCC
CAGTTCTCTGTCAAGCCCACGGGCTGACTCCCGATCAAGTTGTAGCGATTGCGAATAACAATGGAGGGAA
ACAAGCATTGGAGACTGTCCAACGGCTCCTTCCCGTGTTGTGTCAAGCCCACGGTTTGACGCCTGCACAA
GTGGTCGCCATCGCCAGCCATGATGGCGGTAAGCAGGCGCTGGAAACAGTACAGCGCCTGCTGCCTGTAC
TGTGCCAGGATCATGGACTGACCCCAGACCAGGTAGTCGCAATCGCGTCACATGACGGGGGAAAGCAAGC
CCTGGAAACCGTGCAAAGGTTGTTGCCGGTCCTTTGTCAAGACCACGGCCTTACACCGGAGCAAGTCGTG
GCCATTGCAAATAATAACGGTGGCAAACAGGCTCTTGAGACGGTTCAGAGACTTCTCCCAGTTCTCTGTC
AAGCCCACGGGCTGACTCCCGATCAAGTTGTAGCGATTGCGTCGCATGACGGAGGGAAACAAGCATTGGA
GACTGTCCAACGGCTCCTTCCCGTGTTGTGTCAAGCCCACGGTTTGACGCCTGCACAAGTGGTCGCCATC
GCCAGCCATGATGGCGGTAAGCAGGCGCTGGAAACAGTACAGCGCCTGCTGCCTGTACTGTGCCAGGATC
ATGGACTGACACCCGAACAGGTGGTCGCCATTGCTAATAATAACGGAGGACGGCCAGCCTTGGAGTCCAT
CGTAGCCCAATTGTCCAGGCCCGATCCCGCGTTGGCTGCGTTAACGAATGACCATCTGGTGGCGTTGGCA
TGTCTTGGTGGACGACCCGCGCTCGATGCAGTCAAAAAGGGTCTGCCTCATGCTCCCGCATTGATCAAAA
GAACCAACCGGCGGATTCCCGAGAGAACTTCCCATCGAGTCGCGGGATCC
