>Addgene plasmid #41284 | TAL3110 | addgene partial sequence | sequence record 56452 | JDS-TALEN-F 5'-TAGGGGTCGGTAAACAGTGG-3'
GCGCTGCTGACTGTGGCGGGTGAGCTTAGGGGGCCTCCGCTCCAGCTCGACACCGGGCAGCTGCTGAAGA
TCGCGAAGAGAGGGGGAGTAACAGCGGTAGAGGCAGTGCACGCCTGGCGCAATGCGCTCACCGGGGCCCC
CTTGAACCTGACCCCAGACCAGGTAGTCGCAATCGCGTCACATGACGGGGGAAAGCAAGCCCTGGAAACC
GTGCAAAGGTTGTTGCCGGTCCTTTGTCAAGACCACGGCCTTACACCGGAGCAAGTCGTGGCCATTGCAA
GCAATGGGGGTGGCAAACAGGCTCTTGAGACGGTTCAGAGACTTCTCCCAGTTCTCTGTCAAGCCCACGG
GCTGACTCCCGATCAAGTTGTAGCGATTGCGTCCAACGGTGGAGGGAAACAAGCATTGGAGACTGTCCAA
CGGCTCCTTCCCGTGTTGTGTCAAGCCCACGGTTTGACGCCTGCACAAGTGGTCGCCATCGCCTCGAATG
GCGGCGGTAAGCAGGCGCTGGAAACAGTACAGCGCCTGCTGCCTGTACTGTGCCAGGATCATGGACTGAC
CCCAGACCAGGTAGTCGCAATCGCGTCACATGACGGGGGAAAGCAAGCCCTGGAAACCGTGCAAAGGTTG
TTGCCGGTCCTTTGTCAAGACCACGGCCTTACACCGGAGCAAGTCGTGGCCATTGCATCCCACGACGGTG
GCAAACAGGCTCTTGAGACGGTTCAGAGACTTCTCCCAGTTCTCTGTCAAGCCCACGGGCTGACTCCCGA
TCAAGTTGTAGCGATTGCGTCCAACGGTGGAGGGAAACAAGCATTGGAGACTGTCCAACGGCTCCTTCCC
GTGTTGTGTCAAGCCCACGGTTTGACGCCTGCACAAGTGGTCGCCATCGCCAGCCATGATGGC
